Addgene plasmid #102613: p11d-tRPA(123)
Purpose: Expression of human RPA in E. coli
Depositing lab: Marc Wold. Depositing organization: University of Iowa. Publication: Recombinant replication protein A: expression, complex formation, and functional characterization. Henricksen LA, Umbricht CB, Wold MS. J Biol Chem. 1994 Apr 15;269(15):11121-32. PubMed 8157639.
Backbone
  Vector backbone: pET11d
  Vector type: Bacterial Expression
Growth in bacteria
  Bacterial resistance: Ampicillin, 100 μg/mL
  Growth temperature: 37°C
  Growth strain: DH5alpha
  Copy number: High Copy
Gene/Insert 1
  Gene/Insert name: RPA1
  Species: H. sapiens (human)
  Entrez Gene: RPA1 (a.k.a. HSSB, MST075, PFBMFT6, REPA1, RF-A, RP-A, RPA70)
  Promoter: T7
  Cloning method: Restriction Enzyme; 5′ cloning site unknown (unknown if destroyed); 3′ cloning site unknown (unknown if destroyed)
  Sequencing primers: 5′ T7
Gene/Insert 2
  Gene/Insert name: RPA2 (alt name: RPA32)
  Species: H. sapiens (human)
  Entrez Gene: RPA2 (a.k.a. REPA2, RP-A p32, RP-A p34, RPA32)
Gene/Insert 3
  Gene/Insert name: RPA3 (alt name: RPA14)
  Species: H. sapiens (human)
  Entrez Gene: RPA3 (a.k.a. REPA3, RP-A p14)
Terms and licenses: Academic/Nonprofit Terms; Industry Terms: Not Available to Industry
How to cite: p11d-tRPA(123) was a gift from Marc Wold (Addgene plasmid # 102613 ; http://n2t.net/addgene:102613 ; RRID:Addgene_102613)
