[The description below was written by a language model from this plasmid's Addgene catalogue record and pLannotate feature annotations shown in this document.]
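Description:
p11d-tRPA(123) is a bacterial expression plasmid built on the pET11d backbone for co-producing all three subunits of human replication protein A (RPA) in E. coli. It is propagated through a ColE1/pMB1-type origin and selected with ampicillin via the bla gene. The annotated backbone also carries the pBR322-derived bom and rop elements, several non-functional fragments of the tetracycline resistance gene with its promoter, and a lacI cassette supplying lac repressor. The catalogue lists it as high copy, although rop is normally associated with reduced copy number.

The payload consists of the human RPA1 (RPA70), RPA2 (RPA32) and RPA3 (RPA14) coding sequences, all in the same orientation and each preceded by its own copy of the strong phage T7 gene 10 ribosome binding site. Only one T7 promoter is annotated, paired with a lac operator, and it sits directly upstream of RPA1. RPA2 follows, then a T7 terminator, and RPA3 lies further downstream across the numbering origin of the circular map, after a stretch of tetracycline gene remnants. No separate promoter or terminator is annotated for RPA3, so the record does not make clear whether it is transcribed by read-through from the T7 promoter or by some other route. A short fragment annotated as a T7 gene 10-derived solubility tag lies between RPA2 and the terminator, and appears to be residual vector sequence rather than a fusion. No affinity tags are annotated on any subunit.

In a host supplying T7 RNA polymerase, lac repressor keeps expression off until IPTG induction. Co-expression should allow the subunits to assemble into the heterotrimeric single-stranded DNA-binding complex, giving recombinant human RPA for purification and for biochemical study of DNA replication, repair and damage responses.
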