Features (pLannotate 1.2.2; 24 found; start..end, strand, type, name):
     74..96      +  RBS            RBS: efficient ribosome binding site from bacteriophage T7 gene 10 (Olins and Rangwala, 1989)
    103..465     +  CDS            RPA3 (sequence withheld): RFA3_HUMAN - Also known as REPA3, RPA14. Experimental evidence at protein level: Swiss-Prot protein existence level 1. As part of the heterotrimeric replication protein A complex (RPA/RP-A), binds and stabilizes single-stranded DNA intermediates that form during DNA replication or upon DNA stress. It prevents their reannealing and in parallel, recruits and activates different proteins and complexes involved in DNA metabolism. Thereby, it plays an essential role both in DNA replication and the cellular response to DNA damage (PubMed:9430682). In the cellular response to DNA damage, the RPA comp
    773..877     +  promoter       AmpR promoter: bla
    878..1738    +  CDS            AmpR: β-lactamase; bla; confers resistance to ampicillin, carbenicillin, and related antibiotics
   1909..2497    +  rep_origin     ori: high-copy-number ColE1/pMB1/pBR322/pUC origin of replication
   2683..2822    -  misc_feature   bom: basis of mobility region from pBR322
   2924..3115    -  CDS            rop: Rop protein, which maintains plasmids at low copy number; rop
   3132..3512    +  CDS            YPB1_ECOLX: Protein predicted: Swiss-Prot protein existence level 4. From Escherichia coli.
   3754..4378    -  CDS            TcR (fragment): tetracycline efflux protein; tet; confers resistance to tetracycline
   4393..4414    -  protein_bind   CAP binding site: CAP binding activates transcription in the presence of cAMP. E. coli catabolite activator protein
   4427..5508    -  CDS            lacI: lac repressor; lacI; The lac repressor binds to the lac operator to inhibit transcription in E. coli. This inhibition can be relieved by adding lactose or isopropyl-β-D-thiogalactopyranoside (IPTG).
   5509..5586    -  promoter       lacI promoter: lacI
   5594..5873    -  CDS            TcR (fragment): tetracycline efflux protein; tet; confers resistance to tetracycline
   5895..5913    +  promoter       T7 promoter: promoter for bacteriophage T7 RNA polymerase
   5914..5938    +  protein_bind   lac operator: The lac repressor binds to the lac operator to inhibit transcription in E. coli. This inhibition can be relieved by adding lactose or isopropyl-β-D-thiogalactopyranoside (IPTG). lac repressor encoded by lacI
   5953..5975    +  RBS            RBS: efficient ribosome binding site from bacteriophage T7 gene 10 (Olins and Rangwala, 1989)
   5982..7829    +  CDS            RPA1 (sequence withheld): RFA1_HUMAN - Also known as REPA1, RPA70. Experimental evidence at protein level: Swiss-Prot protein existence level 1. As part of the heterotrimeric replication protein A complex (RPA/RP-A), binds and stabilizes single-stranded DNA intermediates, that form during DNA replication or upon DNA stress. It prevents their reannealing and in parallel, recruits and activates different proteins and complexes involved in DNA metabolism (PubMed:27723720, PubMed:27723717). Thereby, it plays an essential role both in DNA replication and the cellular response to DNA damage (PubMed:9430682). In the cellular
   8307..8330    -  misc_feature   MCS (fragment): pBluescript multiple cloning site
   8341..8363    +  RBS            RBS: efficient ribosome binding site from bacteriophage T7 gene 10 (Olins and Rangwala, 1989)
   8371..9180    +  CDS            RPA2 (sequence withheld): RFA2_HUMAN - Also known as REPA2, RPA32, RPA34. Experimental evidence at protein level: Swiss-Prot protein existence level 1. As part of the heterotrimeric replication protein A complex (RPA/RP-A), binds and stabilizes single-stranded DNA intermediates, that form during DNA replication or upon DNA stress. It prevents their reannealing and in parallel, recruits and activates different proteins and complexes involved in DNA metabolism. Thereby, it plays an essential role both in DNA replication and the cellular response to DNA damage. In the cellular response to DNA damage, the RPA complex contr
   9255..9304    +  CDS            SET1 (fragment): solubility-enhancement tag derived from T7 phage gene 10B
   9312..9359    +  terminator     T7 terminator: transcription terminator for bacteriophage T7 RNA polymerase
   9385..9677    -  CDS            TcR (fragment): tetracycline efflux protein; tet; confers resistance to tetracycline
   9725..9753    -  promoter       tet promoter: E. coli promoter for tetracycline efflux protein gene
>Addgene plasmid #102613 | p11d-tRPA(123) | addgene full sequence | sequence record 197346 | Addgene NGS Result
GGGCCTCGTGATACGCCTATTTTTATAGGTTAATGTCATGATAATAATGGTTTCTTAGGATCCTAGAAAT
AATTTTGTTTAACTTTAAGAAGGAGATATACC
[363 nt withheld, positions 103-465]
TGATCTTGATGGATTTTCATACGATTGTAAATGAGCTATATTAAAGTCTATTAAAGGAAGCCCTTCTTGT
TTGAGGGAGAGATTTCTGTGCTTTCTCATATTTAATTTGCTGTTTTTAAGATATTCCAACCTAGAGTTTT
TGATGGAACTGATATATTGACAGTTCTCACCGAAGTCCTTTTATAAAGAATTGCTACTCCAATATATGGT
CAGATTAGATGCAAGAATAAAGCAGTTGTCCGAGTCTAAGTTTCTATTTTATTAATAAAAACTAAAATGG
TACGGTGGCACTTTTCGGGGAAATGTGCGCGGAACCCCTATTTGTTTATTTTTCTAAATACATTCAAATA
TGTATCCGCTCATGAGACAATAACCCTGATAAATGCTTCAATAATATTGAAAAAGGAAGAGTATGAGTAT
TCAACATTTCCGTGTCGCCCTTATTCCCTTTTTTGCGGCATTTTGCCTTCCTGTTTTTGCTCACCCAGAA
ACGCTGGTGAAAGTAAAAGATGCTGAAGATCAGTTGGGTGCACGAGTGGGTTACATCGAACTGGATCTCA
ACAGCGGTAAGATCCTTGAGAGTTTTCGCCCCGAAGAACGTTTTCCAATGATGAGCACTTTTAAAGTTCT
GCTATGTGGCGCGGTATTATCCCGTGTTGACGCCGGGCAAGAGCAACTCGGTCGCCGCATACACTATTCT
CAGAATGACTTGGTTGAGTACTCACCAGTCACAGAAAAGCATCTTACGGATGGCATGACAGTAAGAGAAT
TATGCAGTGCTGCCATAACCATGAGTGATAACACTGCGGCCAACTTACTTCTGACAACGATCGGAGGACC
GAAGGAGCTAACCGCTTTTTTGCACAACATGGGGGATCATGTAACTCGCCTTGATCGTTGGGAACCGGAG
CTGAATGAAGCCATACCAAACGACGAGCGTGACACCACGATGCCTGCAGCAATGGCAACAACGTTGCGCA
AACTATTAACTGGCGAACTACTTACTCTAGCTTCCCGGCAACAATTAATAGACTGGATGGAGGCGGATAA
AGTTGCAGGACCACTTCTGCGCTCGGCCCTTCCGGCTGGCTGGTTTATTGCTGATAAATCTGGAGCCGGT
GAGCGTGGGTCTCGCGGTATCATTGCAGCACTGGGGCCAGATGGTAAGCCCTCCCGTATCGTAGTTATCT
ACACGACGGGGAGTCAGGCAACTATGGATGAACGAAATAGACAGATCGCTGAGATAGGTGCCTCACTGAT
TAAGCATTGGTAACTGTCAGACCAAGTTTACTCATATATACTTTAGATTGATTTAAAACTTCATTTTTAA
TTTAAAAGGATCTAGGTGAAGATCCTTTTTGATAATCTCATGACCAAAATCCCTTAACGTGAGTTTTCGT
TCCACTGAGCGTCAGACCCCGTAGAAAAGATCAAAGGATCTTCTTGAGATCCTTTTTTTCTGCGCGTAAT
CTGCTGCTTGCAAACAAAAAAACCACCGCTACCAGCGGTGGTTTGTTTGCCGGATCAAGAGCTACCAACT
CTTTTTCCGAAGGTAACTGGCTTCAGCAGAGCGCAGATACCAAATACTGTCCTTCTAGTGTAGCCGTAGT
TAGGCCACCACTTCAAGAACTCTGTAGCACCGCCTACATACCTCGCTCTGCTAATCCTGTTACCAGTGGC
TGCTGCCAGTGGCGATAAGTCGTGTCTTACCGGGTTGGACTCAAGACGATAGTTACCGGATAAGGCGCAG
CGGTCGGGCTGAACGGGGGGTTCGTGCACACAGCCCAGCTTGGAGCGAACGACCTACACCGAACTGAGAT
ACCTACAGCGTGAGCTATGAGAAAGCGCCACGCTTCCCGAAGGGAGAAAGGCGGACAGGTATCCGGTAAG
CGGCAGGGTCGGAACAGGAGAGCGCACGAGGGAGCTTCCAGGGGGAAACGCCTGGTATCTTTATAGTCCT
GTCGGGTTTCGCCACCTCTGACTTGAGCGTCGATTTTTGTGATGCTCGTCAGGGGGGCGGAGCCTATGGA
AAAACGCCAGCAACGCGGCCTTTTTACGGTTCCTGGCCTTTTGCTGGCCTTTTGCTCACATGTTCTTTCC
TGCGTTATCCCCTGATTCTGTGGATAACCGTATTACCGCCTTTGAGTGAGCTGATACCGCTCGCCGCAGC
CGAACGACCGAGCGCAGCGAGTCAGTGAGCGAGGAAGCGGAAGAGCGCCTGATGCGGTATTTTCTCCTTA
CGCATCTGTGCGGTATTTCACACCGCAATGGTGCACTCTCAGTACAATCTGCTCTGATGCCGCATAGTTA
AGCCAGTATACACTCCGCTATCGCTACGTGACTGGGTCATGGCTGCGCCCCGACACCCGCCAACACCCGC
TGACGCGCCCTGACGGGCTTGTCTGCTCCCGGCATCCGCTTACAGACAAGCTGTGACCGTCTCCGGGAGC
TGCATGTGTCAGAGGTTTTCACCGTCATCACCGAAACGCGCGAGGCAGCTGCGGTAAAGCTCATCAGCGT
GGTCGTGAAGCGATTCACAGATGTCTGCCTGTTCATCCGCGTCCAGCTCGTTGAGTTTCTCCAGAAGCGT
TAATGTCTGGCTTCTGATAAAGCGGGCCATGTTAAGGGCGGTTTTTTCCTGTTTGGTCACTGATGCCTCC
GTGTAAGGGGGATTTCTGTTCATGGGGGTAATGATACCGATGAAACGAGAGAGGATGCTCACGATACGGG
TTACTGATGATGAACATGCCCGGTTACTGGAACGTTGTGAGGGTAAACAACTGGCGGTATGGATGCGGCG
GGACCAGAGAAAAATCACTCAGGGTCAATGCCAGCGCTTCGTTAATACAGATGTAGGTGTTCCACAGGGT
AGCCAGCAGCATCCTGCGATGCAGATCCGGAACATAATGGTGCAGGGCGCTGACTTCCGCGTTTCCAGAC
TTTACGAAACACGGAAACCGAAGACCATTCATGTTGTTGCTCAGGTCGCAGACGTTTTGCAGCAGCAGTC
GCTTCACGTTCGCTCGCGTATCGGTGATTCATTCTGCTAACCAGTAAGGCAACCCCGCCAGCCTAGCCGG
GTCCTCAACGACAGGAGCACGATCATGCGCACCCGTGGCCAGGACCCAACGCTGCCCGAGATGCGCCGCG
TGCGGCTGCTGGAGATGGCGGACGCGATGGATATGTTCTGCCAAGGGTTGGTTTGCGCATTCACAGTTCT
CCGCAAGAATTGATTGGCTCCAATTCTTGGAGTGGTGAATCCGTTAGCGAGGTGCCGCCGGCTTCCATTC
AGGTCGAGGTGGCCCGGCTCCATGCACCGCGACGCAACGCGGGGAGGCAGACAAGGTATAGGGCGGCGCC
TACAATCCATGCCAACCCGTTCCATGTGCTCGCCGAGGCGGCATAAATCGCCGTGACGATCAGCGGTCCA
ATGATCGAAGTTAGGCTGGTAAGAGCCGCGAGCGATCCTTGAAGCTGTCCCTGATGGTCGTCATCTACCT
GCCTGGACAGCATGGCCTGCAACGCGGGCATCCCGATGCCGCCGGAAGCGAGAAGAATCATAATGGGGAA
GGCCATCCAGCCTCGCGTCGCGAACGCCAGCAAGACGTAGCCCAGCGCGTCGGCCGCCATGCCGGCGATA
ATGGCCTGCTTCTCGCCGAAACGTTTGGTGGCGGGACCAGTGACGAAGGCTTGAGCGAGGGCGTGCAAGA
TTCCGAATACCGCAAGCGACAGGCCGATCATCGTCGCGCTCCAGCGAAAGCGGTCCTCGCCGAAAATGAC
CCAGAGCGCTGCCGGCACCTGTCCTACGAGTTGCATGATAAAGAAGACAGTCATAAGTGCGGCGACGATA
GTCATGCCCCGCGCCCACCGGAAGGAGCTGACTGGGTTGAAGGCTCTCAAGGGCATCGGTCGAGATCCCG
GTGCCTAATGAGTGAGCTAACTTACATTAATTGCGTTGCGCTCACTGCCCGCTTTCCAGTCGGGAAACTG
TCGTGCCAGCTGCATTAATGAATCGGCCAACGCGCGGGGAGAGGCGGTTTGCGTATTGGGCGCCAGGGTG
GTTTTTCTTTTCACCAGTGAGACGGGCAACAGCTGATTGCCCTTCACCGCCTGGCCCTGAGAGAGTTGCA
GCAAGCGGTCCACGCTGGTTTGCCCCAGCAGGCGAAAATCCTGTTTGATGGTGGTTAACGGCGGGATATA
ACATGAGCTGTCTTCGGTATCGTCGTATCCCACTACCGAGATATCCGCACCAACGCGCAGCCCGGACTCG
GTAATGGCGCGCATTGCGCCCAGCGCCATCTGATCGTTGGCAACCAGCATCGCAGTGGGAACGATGCCCT
CATTCAGCATTTGCATGGTTTGTTGAAAACCGGACATGGCACTCCAGTCGCCTTCCCGTTCCGCTATCGG
CTGAATTTGATTGCGAGTGAGATATTTATGCCAGCCAGCCAGACGCAGACGCGCCGAGACAGAACTTAAT
GGGCCCGCTAACAGCGCGATTTGCTGGTGACCCAATGCGACCAGATGCTCCACGCCCAGTCGCGTACCGT
CTTCATGGGAGAAAATAATACTGTTGATGGGTGTCTGGTCAGAGACATCAAGAAATAACGCCGGAACATT
AGTGCAGGCAGCTTCCACAGCAATGGCATCCTGGTCATCCAGCGGATAGTTAATGATCAGCCCACTGACG
CGTTGCGCGAGAAGATTGTGCACCGCCGCTTTACAGGCTTCGACGCCGCTTCGTTCTACCATCGACACCA
CCACGCTGGCACCCAGTTGATCGGCGCGAGATTTAATCGCCGCGACAATTTGCGACGGCGCGTGCAGGGC
CAGACTGGAGGTGGCAACGCCAATCAGCAACGACTGTTTGCCCGCCAGTTGTTGTGCCACGCGGTTGGGA
ATGTAATTCAGCTCCGCCATCGCCGCTTCCACTTTTTCCCGCGTTTTCGCAGAAACGTGGCTGGCCTGGT
TCACCACGCGGGAAACGGTCTGATAAGAGACACCGGCATACTCTGCGACATCGTATAACGTTACTGGTTT
CACATTCACCACCCTGAATTGACTCTCTTCCGGGCGCTATCATGCCATACCGCGAAAGGTTTTGCGCCAT
TCGATGGTGTCCGGGATCTCGACGCTCTCCCTTATGCGACTCCTGCATTAGGAAGCAGCCCAGTAGTAGG
TTGAGGCCGTTGAGCACCGCCGCCGCAAGGAATGGTGCATGCAAGGAGATGGCGCCCAACAGTCCCCCGG
CCACGGGGCCTGCCACCATACCCACGCCGAAACAAGCGCTCATGAGCCCGAAGTGGCGAGCCCGATCTTC
CCCATCGGTGATGTCGGCGATATAGGCGCCAGCAACCGCACCTGTGGCGCCGGTGATGCCGGCCACGATG
CGTCCGGCGTAGAGGATCGAGATCTCGATCCCGCGAAATTAATACGACTCACTATAGGGGAATTGTGAGC
GGATAACAATTCCCCTCTAGAAATAATTTTGTTTAACTTTAAGAAGGAGATATACC
[1848 nt withheld, positions 5982-7829]
TGAGAGGAGCAGTGCCAATCGGGCAGAAGTTTGCAAATAGGCAGAATGGAATCGATTTCCTCCCACCTCC
GTGTGACGATCCCATGTTAGCTACACAGTGCAGAGGCTCTTGATGGTGGACTAAGCAATTTCCTCCCTCG
TGCGCATCTCAGAACCCATCGGTAGGCAAAGGAAAATACGCTCAGGTGGTTGTGGTGTAGACTGTGTCAG
GCCTACGGAGTCAGCCAGTGGCTAGCGCAAGACCAGTCACTCCCTCTGCCTTCAGGCTTCTGTCAATTTC
ATTATCATCAAGCAGGAATTATGTCGTAAGTCACTGACCCTAACTGCAGACCATGAAGTAAATTATGTAA
CTAGGTTTTTGCTTCTCCAGTGGTGACCACCCCCCCCCATCCCCGCTCACAACTTGGGTTCTTCTCAGCG
GGGCGAGCTGAGAAGCGGTCATGAGCACCTGGGGATTTTAGTAAGTGTGTCTTCCTAGAATTCCTGCAGC
CCGGGGGATCCTAGAAATAATTTTGTTTAACTTTAAGAAGGAGATATACAT
[810 nt withheld, positions 8371-9180]
TAACTGGATCTAACTGGGTACCTGAGATATTTTACAGCTGGACCTAGTTTCACAATCTGTTGTCTCCGGA
TCCGGCTGCTAACAAAGCCCGAAAGGAAGCTGAGTTGGCTGCTGCCACCGCTGAGCAATAACTAGCATAA
CCCCTTGGGGCCTCTAAACGGGTCTTGAGGGGTTTTTTGCTGAAAGGAGGAACTATATCCGGATATCCAC
AGGACGGGTGTGGTCGCCATGATCGCGTAGTCGATAGTGGCTCCAAGTAGCGAAGCGAGCAGGACTGGGC
GGCGGCCAAAGCGGTCGGACAGTGCTCCGAGAACGGGTGCGCATAGAAATTGCATCAACGCATATAGCGC
TAGCAGCACGCCATAGTGACTGGCGATGCTGTCGGAATGGACGATATCCCGCAAGAGGCCCGGCAGTACC
GGCATAACCAAGCCTATGCCTACAGCATCCAGGGTGACGGTGCCGAGGATGACGATGAGCGCATTGTTAG
ATTTCATACACGGTGCCTGACTGCGTTAGCAATTTAACTGTGATAAACTACCGCATTAAAGCTTATCGAT
GATAAGCTGTCAAACATGAGAATTCTTGAAGACGAAA
